>Addgene plasmid #33318 | CaYin1 NES | depositor full sequence | sequence record 39588 | CaYin1 NES sequence 8052 bps
GACGGATCGGGAGATCTCCCGATCCCCTATGGTCGACTCTCAGTACAATCTGCTCTGATGCCGCATAGTT
AAGCCAGTATCTGCTCCCTGCTTGTGTGTTGGAGGTCGCTGAGTAGTGCGCGAGCAAAATTTAAGCTACA
ACAAGGCAAGGCTTGACCGACAATTGCATGAAGAATCTGCTTAGGGTTAGGCGTTTTGCGCTGCTTCGCG
ATGTACGGGCCAGATATACGCGTTGACATTGATTATTGACTAGTTATTAATAGTAATCAATTACGGGGTC
ATTAGTTCATAGCCCATATATGGAGTTCCGCGTTACATAACTTACGGTAAATGGCCCGCCTGGCTGACCG
CCCAACGACCCCCGCCCATTGACGTCAATAATGACGTATGTTCCCATAGTAACGCCAATAGGGACTTTCC
ATTGACGTCAATGGGTGGACTATTTACGGTAAACTGCCCACTTGGCAGTACATCAAGTGTATCATATGCC
AAGTACGCCCCCTATTGACGTCAATGACGGTAAATGGCCCGCCTGGCATTATGCCCAGTACATGACCTTA
TGGGACTTTCCTACTTGGCAGTACATCTACGTATTAGTCATCGCTATTACCATGGTGATGCGGTTTTGGC
AGTACATCAATGGGCGTGGATAGCGGTTTGACTCACGGGGATTTCCAAGTCTCCACCCCATTGACGTCAA
TGGGAGTTTGTTTTGGCACCAAAATCAACGGGACTTTCCAAAATGTCGTAACAACTCCGCCCCATTGACG
CAAATGGGCGGTAGGCGTGTACGGTGGGAGGTCTATATAAGCAGAGCTCTCTGGCTAACTAGAGAACCCA
CTGCTTACTGGCTTATCGAAATTAATACGACTCACTATAGGGAGACCCAAGCTAGCCGCCACCATGGCCT
CGAGCATGGTGAGCAAGGGCGAGGAGGTCATCAAAGAGTTCATGCGCTTCAAGGTGCGCATGGAGGGCTC
CATGAACGGCCACGAGTTCGAGATCGAGGGCGAGGGCGAGGGCCGCCCCTACGAGGGCACCCAGACCGCC
AAGCTGAAGGTGACCAAGGGCGGCCCCCTGCCCTTCGCCTGGGACATCCTGTCCCCCCAGTTCATGTACG
GCTCCAAGGCGTACGTGAAGCACCCCGCCGACATCCCCGATTACAAGAAGCTGTCCTTCCCCGAGGGCTT
CAAGTGGGAGCGCGTGATGAACTTCGAGGACGGCGGTCTGGTGACCGTGACCCAGGACTCCTCCCTGCAG
GACGGCACGCTGATCTACAAGGTGAAGATGCGCGGCACCAACTTCCCCCCCGACGGCCCCGTAATGCAGA
AGAAGACCATGGGCTGGGAGGCCTCCACCGAGCGCCTGTACCCCCGCGACGGCGTGCTGAAGGGCGAGAT
CCACCAGGCCCTGAAGCTGAAGGACGGCGGCCACTACCTGGTGGAGTTCAAGACCATCTACATGGCCAAG
AAGCCCGTGCAACTGCCCGGCTACTACTACGTGGACACCAAGCTGGACATCACCTCCCACAACGAGGACT
ACACCATCGTGGAACAGTACGAGCGCTCCGAGGGCCGCCACCACCTGTTCCTGGGGCATGGCACCGGCAG
CACCGGCAGCGGCAGCTCCGGCACCGCCTCCTCCGAGGACAACAACATGGCCGTCATCAAAGAGTTCATG
CGCTTCAAGGTGCGCATGGAGGGCTCCATGAACGGCCACGAGTTCGAGATCGAGGGCGAGGGCGAGGGCC
GCCCCTACGAGGGCACCCAGACCGCCAAGCTGAAGGTGACCAAGGGCGGCCCCCTGCCCTTCGCCTGGGA
CATCCTGTCCCCCCAGTTCATGTACGGCTCCAAGGCGTACGTGAAGCACCCCGCCGACATCCCCGATTAC
AAGAAGCTGTCCTTCCCCGAGGGCTTCAAGTGGGAGCGCGTGATGAACTTCGAGGACGGCGGTCTGGTGA
CCGTGACCCAGGACTCCTCCCTGCAGGACGGCACGCTGATCTACAAGGTGAAGATGCGCGGCACCAACTT
CCCCCCCGACGGCCCCGTAATGCAGAAGAAGACCATGGGCTGGGAGGCCTCCACCGAGCGCCTGTACCCC
CGCGACGGCGTGCTGAAGGGCGAGATCCACCAGGCCCTGAAGCTGAAGGACGGCGGCCACTACCTGGTGG
AGTTCAAGACCATCTACATGGCCAAGAAGCCCGTGCAACTGCCCGGCTACTACTACGTGGACACCAAGCT
GGACATCACCTCCCACAACGAGGACTACACCATCGTGGAACAGTACGAGCGCTCCGAGGGCCGCCACCAC
CTGTTCCTGCGCATGCATCTGACAGAAGAGCAGATTGCAGAGTTCAAAGAAGCCTTCTCATTATTGGACA
AGGATGGGGACGGCACCATCACCACAAAGGAACTTGGCACCGCTCTGAGGTCGCTTGGACAAAACCCAAC
GGAAGCAGAATTGCAGGATATGATCAATGAAGTCGATGCTGATGGCAATGGAACGATTTACTTTCCTGAA
TTTCTTACTATGATGGCTAGAAAAATGAAGGACACAGACAGCGAAGAGGAAATCCGAGAAGCATTCCGTG
TTTTTGACAAGGATGGGAACGGCTACATCAGCGCTGCTGAATTACGTCACGTCATGACAAACCTCGGGGA
GAAGTTAACAGATGAAGAAGTTGATGAAATGATAAGGGAAGCAGATATCGATGGTGATGGCCAAGTAAAC
TATGAAGAGTTTGTACAAATGATGACAGCAAAGGGGGGGAAGAGGCGCTGGCAGAAAACAGGCCATGCTG
TCCGAGCATTCGGAAGACTGAAGAAGATCGAGCTCTTCACCGGGGTGGTGCCCATCCTGGTCGAGCTGGA
CGGCGACGTAAACGGCCACAGGTTCAGCGTGCGCGGCGAGGGCGAGGGCGATGCCACCAACGGCAAGCTG
ATCCTGAAGTTCATCTGCACCTCCGGCGAGCTGCCCGTGCCCTGGCCCACCCTCGTGACCACCCTGTCTT
ACGGCGTGCAGTGCTTCGCCCGCTACCCCGACCACATGAAGCAGCACGACTTCTTCAAGTCCGCCATGCC
CGAAGGCTACGTCCAGGAGCGCACCATCTTCTTCAAGGACGACGGCAGCTACAGGACCCGCGCCGAGGTG
AAGTTCGAGGGCGACACCCTGGTGAACCGCATCGAGCTGAAGGGCATCGACTTCAAGGAGGACGGCAACA
TCCTGGGGCACAAGCTGGAGTACAACATGAACGCGTGGGACGCGTATATCACGGCCGACAAGCAGAAGAA
CGGCATCAAAGCGAACTTCAAGATCGAGCACAACGTCAAGGACGGCGGCGTGCAGCTCGCCGACGCGTAC
CAGCAGAACACCCCCATCGGCGGCGGCCCCGTGCTGCTGCCTGACAACCACTACCTGAGCTTCCAGAGCA
AGCTGTTCAAAGACCCCTACGAGCAGCGCGATCACATGGTCCTGCTGGAGTTCGTTACCGCCGCCGGGAT
AACTCCCGGCATGGACGAGCTGTACAAGTTAGCCTTGAAATTAGCAGGTCTTGATATCGGGAGCTAAGAA
TTCATGGGCAGGCCGGCCTAAACTGGGCCCTATTCTATAGTGTCACCTAAATGCTAGAGCTCGCTGATCA
GCCTCGACTGTGCCTTCTAGTTGCCAGCCATCTGTTGTTTGCCCCTCCCCCGTGCCTTCCTTGACCCTGG
AAGGTGCCACTCCCACTGTCCTTTCCTAATAAAATGAGGAAATTGCATCGCATTGTCTGAGTAGGTGTCA
TTCTATTCTGGGGGGTGGGGTGGGGCAGGACAGCAAGGGGGAGGATTGGGAAGACAATAGCAGGCATGCT
GGGGATGCGGTGGGCTCTATGGCTTCTGAGGCGGAAAGAACCAGCTGGGGCTCTAGGGGGTATCCCC
[124 nt withheld, positions 3918-4041]
C
[32 nt withheld, positions 4043-4074]
CA
[57 nt withheld, positions 4077-4133]
A
[49 nt withheld, positions 4135-4183]
CCTTTGACGTTGGAGTCCACGTTCTTT
[37 nt withheld, positions 4211-4247]
ACCCTATCTCGGTCTATTCTTTTGATTTATAAGGGATTTTGGGGATTTCGGCCTATTGGTTAAAAAATGA
GCTGATTTAACAAAAATTTAACGCGAATTAATTCTGTGGAATGTGTGTCAGTTAGGGTGTGGAAAGTCCC
CAGGCTCCCCAGGCAGGCAGAAGTATGCAAAGCATGCATCTCAATTAGTCAGCAACCAGGTGTGGAAAGT
CCCCAGGCTCCCCAGCAGGCAGAAGTATGCAAAGCATGCATCTCAATTAGTCAGCAACCATAGTCCCGCC
CCTAACTCCGCCCATCCCGCCCCTAACTCCGCCCAGTTCCGCCCATTCTCCGCCCCATGGCTGACTAATT
TTTTTTATTTATGCAGAGGCCGAGGCCGCCTCTGCCTCTGAGCTATTCCAGAAGTAGTGAGGAGGCTTTT
TTGGAGGCCTAGGCTTTTGCAAAAAGCTCCCGGGAGCTTGTATATCCATTTTCGGATCTGATCAAGAGAC
AGGATGAGGATCGTTTCGCATGATTGAACAAGATGGATTGCACGCAGGTTCTCCGGCCGCTTGGGTGGAG
AGGCTATTCGGCTATGACTGGGCACAACAGACAATCGGCTGCTCTGATGCCGCCGTGTTCCGGCTGTCAG
CGCAGGGGCGCCCGGTTCTTTTTGTCAAGACCGACCTGTCCGGTGCCCTGAATGAACTGCAGGACGAGGC
AGCGCGGCTATCGTGGCTGGCCACGACGGGCGTTCCTTGCGCAGCTGTGCTCGACGTTGTCACTGAAGCG
GGAAGGGACTGGCTGCTATTGGGCGAAGTGCCGGGGCAGGATCTCCTGTCATCTCACCTTGCTCCTGCCG
AGAAAGTATCCATCATGGCTGATGCAATGCGGCGGCTGCATACGCTTGATCCGGCTACCTGCCCATTCGA
CCACCAAGCGAAACATCGCATCGAGCGAGCACGTACTCGGATGGAAGCCGGTCTTGTCGATCAGGATGAT
CTGGACGAAGAGCATCAGGGGCTCGCGCCAGCCGAACTGTTCGCCAGGCTCAAGGCGCGCATGCCCGACG
GCGAGGATCTCGTCGTGACCCATGGCGATGCCTGCTTGCCGAATATCATGGTGGAAAATGGCCGCTTTTC
TGGATTCATCGACTGTGGCCGGCTGGGTGTGGCGGACCGCTATCAGGACATAGCGTTGGCTACCCGTGAT
ATTGCTGAAGAGCTTGGCGGCGAATGGGCTGACCGCTTCCTCGTGCTTTACGGTATCGCCGCTCCCGATT
CGCAGCGCATCGCCTTCTATCGCCTTCTTGACGAGTTCTTCTGAGCGGGACTCTGGGGTTCGAAATGACC
GACCAAGCGACGCCCAACCTGCCATCACGAGATTTCGATTCCACCGCCGCCTTCTATGAAAGGTTGGGCT
TCGGAATCGTTTTCCGGGACGCCGGCTGGATGATCCTCCAGCGCGGGGATCTCATGCTGGAGTTCTTCGC
CCACCCCAACTTGTTTATTGCAGCTTATAATGGTTACAAATAAAGCAATAGCATCACAAATTTCACAAAT
AAAGCATTTTTTTCACTGCATTCTAGTTGTGGTTTGTCCAAACTCATCAATGTATCTTATCATGTCTGTA
TACCGTCGACCTCTAGCTAGAGCTTGGCGTAATCATGGTCATAGCTGTTTCCTGTGTGAAATTGTTATCC
GCTCACAATTCCACACAACATACGAGCCGGAAGCATAAAGTGTAAAGCCTGGGGTGCCTAATGAGTGAGC
TAACTCACATTAATTGCGTTGCGCTCACTGCCCGCTTTCCAGTCGGGAAACCTGTCGTGCCAGCTGCATT
AATGAATCGGCCAACGCGCGGGGAGAGGCGGTTTGCGTATTGGGCGCTCTTCCGCTTCCTCGCTCACTGA
CTCGCTGCGCTCGGTCGTTCGGCTGCGGCGAGCGGTATCAGCTCACTCAAAGGCGGTAATACGGTTATCC
ACAGAATCAGGGGATAACGCAGGAAAGAACATGTGAGCAAAAGGCCAGCAAAAGGCCAGGAACCGTAAAA
AGGCCGCGTTGCTGGCGTTTTTCCATAGGCTCCGCCCCCCTGACGAGCATCACAAAAATCGACGCTCAAG
TCAGAGGTGGCGAAACCCGACAGGACTATAAAGATACCAGGCGTTTCCCCCTGGAAGCTCCCTCGTGCGC
TCTCCTGTTCCGACCCTGCCGCTTACCGGATACCTGTCCGCCTTTCTCCCTTCGGGAAGCGTGGCGCTTT
CTCAATGCTCACGCTGTAGGTATCTCAGTTCGGTGTAGGTCGTTCGCTCCAAGCTGGGCTGTGTGCACGA
ACCCCCCGTTCAGCCCGACCGCTGCGCCTTATCCGGTAACTATCGTCTTGAGTCCAACCCGGTAAGACAC
GACTTATCGCCACTGGCAGCAGCCACTGGTAACAGGATTAGCAGAGCGAGGTATGTAGGCGGTGCTACAG
AGTTCTTGAAGTGGTGGCCTAACTACGGCTACACTAGAAGGACAGTATTTGGTATCTGCGCTCTGCTGAA
GCCAGTTACCTTCGGAAAAAGAGTTGGTAGCTCTTGATCCGGCAAACAAACCACCGCTGGTAGCGGTGGT
TTTTTTGTTTGCAAGCAGCAGATTACGCGCAGAAAAAAAGGATCTCAAGAAGATCCTTTGATCTTTTCTA
CGGGGTCTGACGCTCAGTGGAACGAAAACTCACGTTAAGGGATTTTGGTCATGAGATTATCAAAAAGGAT
CTTCACCTAGATCCTTTTAAATTAAAAATGAAGTTTTAAATCAATCTAAAGTATATATGAGTAAACTTGG
TCTGACAGTTACCAATGCTTAATCAGTGAGGCACCTATCTCAGCGATCTGTCTATTTCGTTCATCCATAG
TTGCCTGACTCCCCGTCGTGTAGATAACTACGATACGGGAGGGCTTACCATCTGGCCCCAGTGCTGCAAT
GATACCGCGAGACCCACGCTCACCGGCTCCAGATTTATCAGCAATAAACCAGCCAGCCGGAAGGGCCGAG
CGCAGAAGTGGTCCTGCAACTTTATCCGCCTCCATCCAGTCTATTAATTGTTGCCGGGAAGCTAGAGTAA
GTAGTTCGCCAGTTAATAGTTTGCGCAACGTTGTTGCCATTGCTACAGGCATCGTGGTGTCACGCTCGTC
GTTTGGTATGGCTTCATTCAGCTCCGGTTCCCAACGATCAAGGCGAGTTACATGATCCCCCATGTTGTGC
AAAAAAGCGGTTAGCTCCTTCGGTCCTCCGATCGTTGTCAGAAGTAAGTTGGCCGCAGTGTTATCACTCA
TGGTTATGGCAGCACTGCATAATTCTCTTACTGTCATGCCATCCGTAAGATGCTTTTCTGTGACTGGTGA
GTACTCAACCAAGTCATTCTGAGAATAGTGTATGCGGCGACCGAGTTGCTCTTGCCCGGCGTCAATACGG
GATAATACCGCGCCACATAGCAGAACTTTAAAAGTGCTCATCATTGGAAAACGTTCTTCGGGGCGAAAAC
TCTCAAGGATCTTACCGCTGTTGAGATCCAGTTCGATGTAACCCACTCGTGCACCCAACTGATCTTCAGC
ATCTTTTACTTTCACCAGCGTTTCTGGGTGAGCAAAAACAGGAAGGCAAAATGCCGCAAAAAAGGGAATA
AGGGCGACACGGAAATGTTGAATACTCATACTCTTCCTTTTTCAATATTATTGAAGCATTTATCAGGGTT
ATTGTCTCATGAGCGGATACATATTTGAATGTATTTAGAAAAATAAACAAATAGGGGTTCCGCGCACATT
TCCCCGAAAAGTGCCACCTGACGTC
Features (pLannotate 1.2.2; 23 found; start..end, strand, type, name):
     36..80      -  misc_feature   bom (fragment): basis of mobility region from pBR322
    235..614     +  enhancer       CMV enhancer: human cytomegalovirus immediate early enhancer
    615..818     +  promoter       CMV promoter: human cytomegalovirus (CMV) immediate early promoter
    814..847     +  LTR            5' LTR (truncated) (fragment): truncated 5' long terminal repeat (LTR) from HIV-1
    863..881     +  promoter       T7 promoter: promoter for bacteriophage T7 RNA polymerase
    916..2319    +  CDS            tdTomato: tdTomato is a basic (constitutively fluorescent) orange fluorescent protein published in 2004, derived from Discosoma sp.. It is reported to be a somewhat slowly-maturing tandem dimer with low acid sensitivity.
   2326..2673    +  CDS            CALMA_ARBPU (fragment): Experimental evidence at protein level: Swiss-Prot protein existence level 1. Calmodulin mediates the control of a large number of enzymes, ion channels and other proteins by Ca(2+). Among the enzymes to be stimulated by the calmodulin-Ca(2+) complex are a number of protein kinases and phosphatases. From Arbacia punctulata (Punctuate sea urchin).
   2830..3529    +  CDS            mAmetrine1.1 (fragment): photostable yellow fluorescent protein with a large Stokes shift, excitable with violet light (Ai et al., 2008)
   3604..3622    -  promoter       SP6 promoter: promoter for bacteriophage SP6 RNA polymerase
   3648..3872    +  polyA_signal   bGH poly(A) signal: bovine growth hormone polyadenylation signal
   3876..3897    +  promoter       SV40 promoter (fragment): SV40 enhancer and early promoter
   3918..4346    +  rep_origin     f1 ori (sequence partly withheld): f1 bacteriophage origin of replication; arrow indicates direction of (+) strand synthesis
   4360..4690    +  promoter       SV40 promoter: SV40 enhancer and early promoter
   4757..5548    +  CDS            neo: KKA2_KLEPN - Also known as kan, nptII. Experimental evidence at protein level: Swiss-Prot protein existence level 1. Resistance to kanamycin, neomycin, paromomycin, ribostamycin, butirosin and gentamicin B. From Klebsiella pneumoniae.
   5572..5730    +  CDS            ble (fragment): BLE_KLEPN - Experimental evidence at protein level: Swiss-Prot protein existence level 1. Binding protein with a strong affinity to the bleomycin family of antibiotics. Binds to CL990; an antimitotic-antibiotic compound. From Klebsiella pneumoniae.
   5725..5846    +  polyA_signal   SV40 poly(A) signal: SV40 polyadenylation signal
   5919..5935    -  protein_bind   lac operator: The lac repressor binds to the lac operator to inhibit transcription in E. coli. This inhibition can be relieved by adding lactose or isopropyl-β-D-thiogalactopyranoside (IPTG). lac repressor encoded by lacI
   5943..5973    -  promoter       lac promoter: promoter for the E. coli lac operon
   5988..6009    -  protein_bind   CAP binding site: CAP binding activates transcription in the presence of cAMP. E. coli catabolite activator protein
   6022..6114    -  CDS            lacI (fragment): lac repressor; lacI; The lac repressor binds to the lac operator to inhibit transcription in E. coli. This inhibition can be relieved by adding lactose or isopropyl-β-D-thiogalactopyranoside (IPTG).
   6297..6885    -  rep_origin     ori: high-copy-number ColE1/pMB1/pBR322/pUC origin of replication
   7056..7916    -  CDS            AmpR: β-lactamase; bla; confers resistance to ampicillin, carbenicillin, and related antibiotics
   7917..8021    -  promoter       AmpR promoter: bla
