[The description below was written by a language model from this plasmid's Addgene catalogue record and pLannotate feature annotations shown in this document.]
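Description:
CaYin1 NES is a mammalian expression plasmid built on a pcDNA3 backbone whose multiple cloning site was modified to share the reading frame of the pBAD/His B vector. It is propagated in E. coli through a high-copy ColE1/pUC-type origin with ampicillin selection (AmpR under its own bla promoter). It also carries an f1 origin and the standard pcDNA3 neomycin-resistance cassette, driven by the SV40 early promoter and ended by the SV40 poly(A) signal, which allows G418 selection of stably transfected mammalian cells.

The payload is a roughly 2.65 kb synthetic open reading frame inserted between XhoI and EcoRI sites. It is expressed from the CMV immediate-early enhancer/promoter and terminated by the bovine growth hormone polyadenylation signal, with flanking T7 and SP6 promoters. The insert encodes a single-chain FRET calcium biosensor. The annotation shows tdTomato at the N-terminus, followed by a calmodulin domain, an unannotated stretch of about 150 bp, and then an mAmetrine variant; the catalogue calls this variant mAmetrine1.2, while the automated annotation matches it to mAmetrine1.1. In sensors of this design the gap would typically hold a calmodulin-binding peptide, but the record does not identify it. mAmetrine is a violet-excitable, long-Stokes-shift yellow protein that serves as donor to the orange tdTomato acceptor, so Ca2+-dependent conformational change in the sensing domain alters the emission ratio. A short C-terminal nuclear export signal keeps the sensor in the cytoplasm.

According to the associated publication, the construct was developed for multiparameter ratiometric imaging in single cells, where calcium dynamics are followed alongside a spectrally compatible second FRET reporter such as a caspase-3 activity sensor.
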