Addgene plasmid #33318: CaYin1 NES
Depositing lab: Robert Campbell. Depositing organization: University of Alberta. Publication: Forster resonance energy transfer-based biosensors for multiparameter ratiometric imaging of Ca2+ dynamics and caspase-3 activity in single cells. Ding Y, Ai HW, Hoi H, Campbell RE. Anal Chem. 2011 Dec 15;83(24):9687-93. doi: 10.1021/ac202595g. Epub 2011 Nov 28. PubMed 22080726.
Backbone
  Vector backbone: pcDNA3
  Backbone manufacturer: invitrogen
  Backbone size w/o insert (bp): 5500
  Modifications to backbone: multiple cloning sites have been modified and it has the same reading frame as in pBAD hisB vector
  Vector type: Mammalian Expression
Growth in bacteria
  Bacterial resistance: Ampicillin, 100 μg/mL
  Growth temperature: 37°C
  Growth strain: DH10B
  Copy number: High Copy
Gene/Insert
  Gene/Insert name: CaYin1 NES (alt name: tdtomato mAmetrine1.2 FRET calcium sensor)
  Species: synthetic construct
  Insert size (bp): 2652
  GenBank ID: JQ031556
  Promoter: CMV
  Tag / fusion protein: NES sequence LALKLAGLDIGS (C terminal on insert)
  Cloning method: Restriction Enzyme; 5′ cloning site Xho1 (not destroyed); 3′ cloning site EcoR1 (not destroyed)
  Sequencing primers: 5′ T7_fwr_primer; 3′ BGH_rev_primer
Terms and licenses: Academic/Nonprofit Terms; Industry Terms: Not Available to Industry
How to cite: CaYin1 NES was a gift from Robert Campbell (Addgene plasmid # 33318 ; http://n2t.net/addgene:33318 ; RRID:Addgene_33318)
