>Addgene plasmid #33318 | CaYin1 NES | addgene partial sequence | sequence record 42673 | EGFP-N 5'-CGTCGCCGTCCAGCTCGACCAG-3'
CTCGATCTTCTTCAGTCTTCCGAATGCTCGGACAGCATGGCCTGTTTTCTGCCAGCGCCTCTTCCCCCCC
TTTGCTGTCATCATTTGTACAAACTCTTCATAGTTTACTTGGCCATCACCATCGATATCTGCTTCCCTTA
TCATTTCATCAACTTCTTCATCTGTTAACTTCTCCCCGAGGTTTGTCATGACGTGACGTAATTCAGCAGC
GCTGATGTAGCCGTTCCCATCCTTGTCAAAAACACGGAATGCTTCTCGGATTTCCTCTTCGCTGTCTGTG
TCCTTCATTTTTCTAGCCATCATAGTAAGAAATTCAGGAAAGTAAATCGTTCCATTGCCATCAGCATCGA
CTTCATTGATCATATCCTGCAATTCTGCTTCCGTTGGGTTTTGTCCAAGCGACCTCAGAGCGGTGCCAAG
TTCCTTTGTGGTGATGGTGCCGTCCCCATCCTTGTCCAATAATGAGAAGGCTTCTTTGAACTCTGCAATC
TGCTCTTCTGTCAGATGCATGCGCAGGAACAGGTGGTGGCGGCCCTCGGAGCGCTCGTACTGTTCCACGA
TGGTGTAGTCCTCGTTGTGGGAGGTGATGTCCAGCTTGGTGTCCACGTAGTAGTAGCCGGGCAGTTGCAC
GGGCTTCTTGGCCATGTAGATGGTCTTGAACTCCACCAGGTAGTGGCCGCCGTCCTTCAGCTTCAGGGCC
TGGTGGATCTCGCCCTTCAGCACGCCGTCGCGGGGGTACAGGCGCTCGGTGGAGGCCTCCCAGCCCATGG
TCTTCTTCTGCATTACGGGGCCGTCGGGGG
