>Addgene plasmid #33318 | CaYin1 NES | addgene partial sequence | sequence record 42674 | CMV-F 5'-CGCAAATGGGCGGTAGGCGTG-3'
ACTAGAGAACCCACTGCTTACTGGCTTATCGAAATTAATACGACTCACTATAGGGAGACCCAAGCTAGCC
GCCACCATGGCCTCGAGCATGGTGAGCAAGGGCGAGGAGGTCATCAAAGAGTTCATGCGCTTCAAGGTGC
GCATGGAGGGCTCCATGAACGGCCACGAGTTCGAGATCGAGGGCGAGGGCGAGGGCCGCCCCTACGAGGG
CACCCAGACCGCCAAGCTGAAGGTGACCAAGGGCGGCCCCCTGCCCTTCGCCTGGGACATCCTGTCCCCC
CAGTTCATGTACGGCTCCAAGGCGTACGTGAAGCACCCCGCCGACATCCCCGATTACAAGAAGCTGTCCT
TCCCCGAGGGCTTCAAGTGGGAGCGCGTGATGAACTTCGAGGACGGCGGTCTGGTGACCGTGACCCAGGA
CTCCTCCCTGCAGGACGGCACGCTGATCTACAAGGTGAAGATGCGCGGCACCAACTTCCCCCCCGACGGC
CCCGTAATGCAGAAGAAGACCATGGGCTGGGAGGCCTCCACCGAGCGCCTGTACCCCCGCGACGGCGTGC
TGAAGGGCGAGATCCACCAGGCCCTGAAGCTGAAGGACGGCGGCCACTACCTGGTGGAGTTCAAGACCAT
CTACATGGCCAAGAAGCCCGTGCAACTGCCCGGCTACTACTAC
