>Addgene plasmid #33318 | CaYin1 NES | addgene partial sequence | sequence record 42675 | BGH-rev 5'-TAGAAGGCACAGTCGAGG-3'
CTATAGAATAGGGCCCAGTTTAGGCCGGCCTGCCCATGAATTCTTAGCTCCCGATATCAAGACCTGCTAA
TTTCAAGGCTAACTTGTACAGCTCGTCCATGCCGGGAGTTATCCCGGCGGCGGTAACAAACTCCAGCAGG
ACCATGTGATCGCGCTGCTCGTAGGGGTCTTTGAACAGCTTGCTCTGGAAGCTCAGGTAGTGGTTGTCAG
GCAGCAGCACGGGGCCGCCGCCGATGGGGGTGTTCTGCTGGTACGCGTCGGCGAGCTGCACGCCGCCGTC
CTTGACGTTGTGCTCGATCTTGAAGTTCGCTTTGATGCCGTTCTTCTGCTTGTCGGCCGTGATATACGCG
TCCCACGCGTTCATGTTGTACTCCAGCTTGTGCCCCAGGATGTTGCCGTCCTCCTTGAAGTCGATGCCCT
TCAGCTCGATGCGGTTCACCAGGGTGTCGCCCTCGAACTTCACCTCGGCGCGGGTCCTGTAGCTGCCGTC
GTCCTTGAAGAAGATGGTGCGCTCCTGGACGTAGCCTTCGGGCATGGCGGACTTGAAGAAGTCGTGCTGC
TTCATGTGGTCGGGGTAGCGGGCGAAGCACTGCACGCCGTAAGACAGGGTGGTCACGAGGGTGGGCCAGG
GCACGGGCAGCTCGCCGGAGGTGCAGATGAACTTCAGGATCAGCTTGCCGTTGGTGGCATCGCCCTCGCC
CTCGCCGCGCACGCTGAACCTGTGGCCGTTTACGTCGCCGTCCAGCTCGACCAGGATGGGCACCACCCCG
GTGAAGAGCTCGATCTTCTTCAGTCTTCCGAATGCTCGGACAGCATGGCCTGTTTTCTGCCAGCGCCTCT
TCC
